LOCUS       Exported 6072 bp ds-DNA circular SYN 12-MAY-2021
DEFINITION  mCherry Control.
ACCESSION   .
VERSION     .
KEYWORDS    pAAV-CaMKIIa-mCherry
SOURCE      synthetic DNA construct
  ORGANISM  synthetic DNA construct
REFERENCE   1 (bases 1 to 6072)
  TITLE     mCherry Control
  JOURNAL   Unpublished
REFERENCE   2 (bases 1 to 6072)
  AUTHORS   .
  TITLE     Direct Submission
  JOURNAL   Exported May 12, 2021 from SnapGene Server 1.1.58
            http://www.snapgene.com
FEATURES             Location/Qualifiers
     source          1..6072
                     /organism="synthetic DNA construct"
                     /mol_type="other DNA"
     repeat_region   1..130
                     /label=AAV2 ITR (alternate)
                     /note="Functional equivalent of wild-type AAV2 ITR"
     promoter        149..1437
                     /label=CaMKII promoter
                     /note="promoter for the mouse calcium/calmodulin-dependent
                     kinase II alpha subunit"
     regulatory      1458..1467
                     /regulatory_class="other"
                     /note="vertebrate consensus sequence for strong initiation
                     of translation (Kozak, 1987)"
     CDS             1464..2174
                     /codon_start=1
                     /product="monomeric derivative of DsRed fluorescent protein
                     (Shaner et al., 2004)"
                     /label=mCherry
                     /note="mammalian codon-optimized"
                     /translation="MVSKGEEDNMAIIKEFMRFKVHMEGSVNGHEFEIEGEGEGRPYEG
                     TQTAKLKVTKGGPLPFAWDILSPQFMYGSKAYVKHPADIPDYLKLSFPEGFKWERVMNF
                     EDGGVVTVTQDSSLQDGEFIYKVKLRGTNFPSDGPVMQKKTMGWEASSERMYPEDGALK
                     GEIKQRLKLKDGGHYDAEVKTTYKAKKPVQLPGAYNVNIKLDITSHNEDYTIVEQYERA
                     EGRHSTGGMDELYK"
     primer_bind     complement(1609..1627)
                     /label=mCherry-R
                     /note="mCherry, reverse primer"
     primer_bind     1877..1896
                     /label=mCherry-F
                     /note="mCherry, forward primer"
     misc_feature    2199..2787
                     /label=WPRE
                     /note="woodchuck hepatitis virus posttranscriptional
                     regulatory element"
     primer_bind     complement(2252..2272)
                     /label=WPRE-R
                     /note="WPRE, reverse primer"
     CDS             complement(2670..2681)
                     /codon_start=1
                     /product="Factor Xa recognition and cleavage site"
                     /label=Factor Xa site
                     /translation="IEGR"
     polyA_signal    2819..3295
                     /label=hGH poly(A) signal
                     /note="human growth hormone polyadenylation signal"
     primer_bind     complement(3018..3037)
                     /label=hGH-PA-R
                     /note="Human growth hormone terminator, reverse primer"
     repeat_region   3335..3475
                     /label=AAV2 ITR
                     /note="inverted terminal repeat of adeno-associated virus
                     serotype 2"
     repeat_region   3335..3464
                     /label=AAV2 ITR
     rep_origin      3550..4005
                     /direction=RIGHT
                     /label=f1 ori
                     /note="f1 bacteriophage origin of replication; arrow
                     indicates direction of (+) strand synthesis"
     primer_bind     complement(3637..3656)
                     /label=F1ori-R
                     /note="F1 origin, reverse primer"
     primer_bind     3847..3868
                     /label=F1ori-F
                     /note="F1 origin, forward primer"
     primer_bind     complement(4022..4041)
                     /label=pRS-marker
                     /note="pRS vectors, use to sequence yeast selectable
                     marker"
     primer_bind     4141..4163
                     /label=pGEX 3'
                     /note="pGEX vectors, reverse primer"
     primer_bind     complement(4201..4219)
                     /label=pBRforEco
                     /note="pBR322 vectors, upsteam of EcoRI site, forward
                     primer"
     promoter        4287..4391
                     /gene="bla"
                     /label=AmpR promoter
     CDS             4392..5252
                     /codon_start=1
                     /gene="bla"
                     /product="beta-lactamase"
                     /label=AmpR
                     /note="confers resistance to ampicillin, carbenicillin, and
                     related antibiotics"
                     /translation="MSIQHFRVALIPFFAAFCLPVFAHPETLVKVKDAEDQLGARVGYI
                     ELDLNSGKILESFRPEERFPMMSTFKVLLCGAVLSRIDAGQEQLGRRIHYSQNDLVEYS
                     PVTEKHLTDGMTVRELCSAAITMSDNTAANLLLTTIGGPKELTAFLHNMGDHVTRLDRW
                     EPELNEAIPNDERDTTMPVAMATTLRKLLTGELLTLASRQQLIDWMEADKVAGPLLRSA
                     LPAGWFIADKSGAGERGSRGIIAALGPDGKPSRIVVIYTTGSQATMDERNRQIAEIGAS
                     LIKHW"
     primer_bind     complement(4610..4629)
                     /label=Amp-R
                     /note="Ampicillin resistance gene, reverse primer"
     rep_origin      5423..6011
                     /direction=RIGHT
                     /label=ori
                     /note="high-copy-number ColE1/pMB1/pBR322/pUC origin of
                     replication"
     primer_bind     5912..5931
                     /label=pBR322ori-F
                     /note="pBR322 origin, forward primer"
ORIGIN
        1 cctgcaggca gctgcgcgct cgctcgctca ctgaggccgc ccgggcgtcg ggcgaccttt
       61 ggtcgcccgg cctcagtgag cgagcgagcg cgcagagagg gagtggccaa ctccatcact
      121 aggggttcct gcggccgcac gcgtttaaca ttatggcctt aggtcacttc atctccatgg
      181 ggttcttctt ctgattttct agaaaatgag atgggggtgc agagagcttc ctcagtgacc
      241 tgcccagggt cacatcagaa atgtcagagc tagaacttga actcagatta ctaatcttaa
      301 attccatgcc ttgggggcat gcaagtacga tatacagaag gagtgaactc attagggcag
      361 atgaccaatg agtttaggaa agaagagtcc agggcagggt acatctacac cacccgccca
      421 gccctgggtg agtccagcca cgttcacctc attatagttg cctctctcca gtcctacctt
      481 gacgggaagc acaagcagaa actgggacag gagccccagg agaccaaatc ttcatggtcc
      541 ctctgggagg atgggtgggg agagctgtgg cagaggcctc aggaggggcc ctgctgctca
      601 gtggtgacag ataggggtga gaaagcagac agagtcattc cgtcagcatt ctgggtctgt
      661 ttggtacttc ttctcacgct aaggtggcgg tgtgatatgc acaatggcta aaaagcaggg
      721 agagctggaa agaaacaagg acagagacag aggccaagtc aaccagacca attcccagag
      781 gaagcaaaga aaccattaca gagactacaa gggggaaggg aaggagagat gaattagctt
      841 cccctgtaaa ccttagaacc cagctgttgc cagggcaacg gggcaatacc tgtctcttca
      901 gaggagatga agttgccagg gtaactacat cctgtctttc tcaaggacca tcccagaatg
      961 tggcacccac tagccgttac catagcaact gcctctttgc cccacttaat cccatcccgt
     1021 ctgttaaaag ggccctatag ttggaggtgg gggaggtagg aagagcgatg atcacttgtg
     1081 gactaagttt gttcgcatcc ccttctccaa ccccctcagt acatcaccct gggggaacag
     1141 ggtccacttg ctcctgggcc cacacagtcc tgcagtattg tgtatataag gccagggcaa
     1201 agaggagcag gttttaaagt gaaaggcagg caggtgttgg ggaggcagtt accggggcaa
     1261 cgggaacagg gcgtttcgga ggtggttgcc atggggacct ggatgctgac gaaggctcgc
     1321 gaggctgtga gcagccacag tgccctgctc agaagcccca agctcgtcag tcaagccggt
     1381 tctccgtttg cactcaggag cacgggcagg cgagtggccc ctagttctgg gggcagctct
     1441 agagcggtac cggatccgcc accatggtga gcaagggcga ggaggataac atggccatca
     1501 tcaaggagtt catgcgcttc aaggtgcaca tggagggctc cgtgaacggc cacgagttcg
     1561 agatcgaggg cgagggcgag ggccgcccct acgagggcac ccagaccgcc aagctgaagg
     1621 tgaccaaggg tggccccctg cccttcgcct gggacatcct gtcccctcag ttcatgtacg
     1681 gctccaaggc ctacgtgaag caccccgccg acatccccga ctacttgaag ctgtccttcc
     1741 ccgagggctt caagtgggag cgcgtgatga acttcgagga cggcggcgtg gtgaccgtga
     1801 cccaggactc ctccctgcag gacggcgagt tcatctacaa ggtgaagctg cgcggcacca
     1861 acttcccctc cgacggcccc gtaatgcaga agaagaccat gggctgggag gcctcctccg
     1921 agcggatgta ccccgaggac ggcgccctga agggcgagat caagcagagg ctgaagctga
     1981 aggacggcgg ccactacgac gctgaggtca agaccaccta caaggccaag aagcccgtgc
     2041 agctgcccgg cgcctacaac gtcaacatca agttggacat cacctcccac aacgaggact
     2101 acaccatcgt ggaacagtac gaacgcgccg agggccgcca ctccaccggc ggcatggacg
     2161 agctgtacaa gtaagaattc gatatcaagc ttatcgataa tcaacctctg gattacaaaa
     2221 tttgtgaaag attgactggt attcttaact atgttgctcc ttttacgcta tgtggatacg
     2281 ctgctttaat gcctttgtat catgctattg cttcccgtat ggctttcatt ttctcctcct
     2341 tgtataaatc ctggttgctg tctctttatg aggagttgtg gcccgttgtc aggcaacgtg
     2401 gcgtggtgtg cactgtgttt gctgacgcaa cccccactgg ttggggaatt gccaccacct
     2461 gtcagctcct ttccggaact ttcgctttcc ccctccctat tgccacggcg gaactcatcg
     2521 ccgcctgcct tgcccgctgc tggacagggg ctcggctgtt gggcactgac aattccgtgg
     2581 tgttgtcggg gaaatcatcg tcctttcctt ggctgctcgc ctatgttgcc acctggattc
     2641 tgcgcgggac gtccttctgc tacgtccctt cggccctcaa tccagcggac cttccttccc
     2701 gcggcctgct gccggctctg cggcctcttc cgcgtcttcg ccttcgccct cagacgagtc
     2761 ggatctccct ttgggccgcc tccccgcatc gataccgagc gctgctcgag agatctacgg
     2821 gtggcatccc tgtgacccct ccccagtgcc tctcctggcc ctggaagttg ccactccagt
     2881 gcccaccagc cttgtcctaa taaaattaag ttgcatcatt ttgtctgact aggtgtcctt
     2941 ctataatatt atggggtgga ggggggtggt atggagcaag gggcaagttg ggaagacaac
     3001 ctgtagggcc tgcggggtct attgggaacc aagctggagt gcagtggcac aatcttggct
     3061 cactgcaatc tccgcctcct gggttcaagc gattctcctg cctcagcctc ccgagttgtt
     3121 gggattccag gcatgcatga ccaggctcag ctaatttttg tttttttggt agagacgggg
     3181 tttcaccata ttggccaggc tggtctccaa ctcctaatct caggtgatct acccaccttg
     3241 gcctcccaaa ttgctgggat tacaggcgtg aaccactgct cccttccctg tccttctgat
     3301 tttgtaggta accacgtgcg gaccgagcgg ccgcaggaac ccctagtgat ggagttggcc
     3361 actccctctc tgcgcgctcg ctcgctcact gaggccgggc gaccaaaggt cgcccgacgc
     3421 ccgggctttg cccgggcggc ctcagtgagc gagcgagcgc gcagctgcct gcaggggcgc
     3481 ctgatgcggt attttctcct tacgcatctg tgcggtattt cacaccgcat annnnnnnnn
     3541 nnnnnnnnnn nnnnnnnnnn nnnnnnnnnn nnnnnnnnnn nnnnnnnnnn nnnnnnnnnn
     3601 nnnnnnnnnn nnnnnnnnnn nnnnnntnnn nnnnnnnnnn nnnnnnnnnn nnnnnnnnnn
     3661 nnnnnnnnnn nnncnnnnnn nnnnnnnnnn nnnnnnnnnn nnnnnnnnnn nnnnnnnnnn
     3721 nnnnnnnnnn nnnnnnnnnn nnnnnnnnnn nnnnnnnnnn nnnnnnnnnn nnnnnnnnnn
     3781 nnnnnnnnnn nnnnnnnnnn nnnnnnnnnn nnnnnccttt gacgttggag tccacgttct
     3841 ttaatagtgg actcttgttc caaactggaa caacactcaa ctctatctcg ggctattctt
     3901 ttgatttata agggattttg ccgatttcgg tctattggtt aaaaaatgag ctgatttaac
     3961 aaaaatttaa cgcgaatttt aacaaaatat taacgtttac aattttatgg tgcactctca
     4021 gtacaatctg ctctgatgcc gcatagttaa gccagccccg acacccgcca acacccgctg
     4081 acgcgccctg acgggcttgt ctgctcccgg catccgctta cagacaagct gtgaccgtct
     4141 ccgggagctg catgtgtcag aggttttcac cgtcatcacc gaaacgcgcg agacgaaagg
     4201 gcctcgtgat acgcctattt ttataggtta atgtcatgat aataatggtt tcttagacgt
     4261 caggtggcac ttttcgggga aatgtgcgcg gaacccctat ttgtttattt ttctaaatac
     4321 attcaaatat gtatccgctc atgagacaat aaccctgata aatgcttcaa taatattgaa
     4381 aaaggaagag tatgagtatt caacatttcc gtgtcgccct tattcccttt tttgcggcat
     4441 tttgccttcc tgtttttgct cacccagaaa cgctggtgaa agtaaaagat gctgaagatc
     4501 agttgggtgc acgagtgggt tacatcgaac tggatctcaa cagcggtaag atccttgaga
     4561 gttttcgccc cgaagaacgt tttccaatga tgagcacttt taaagttctg ctatgtggcg
     4621 cggtattatc ccgtattgac gccgggcaag agcaactcgg tcgccgcata cactattctc
     4681 agaatgactt ggttgagtac tcaccagtca cagaaaagca tcttacggat ggcatgacag
     4741 taagagaatt atgcagtgct gccataacca tgagtgataa cactgcggcc aacttacttc
     4801 tgacaacgat cggaggaccg aaggagctaa ccgctttttt gcacaacatg ggggatcatg
     4861 taactcgcct tgatcgttgg gaaccggagc tgaatgaagc cataccaaac gacgagcgtg
     4921 acaccacgat gcctgtagca atggcaacaa cgttgcgcaa actattaact ggcgaactac
     4981 ttactctagc ttcccggcaa caattaatag actggatgga ggcggataaa gttgcaggac
     5041 cacttctgcg ctcggccctt ccggctggct ggtttattgc tgataaatct ggagccggtg
     5101 agcgtgggtc tcgcggtatc attgcagcac tggggccaga tggtaagccc tcccgtatcg
     5161 tagttatcta cacgacgggg agtcaggcaa ctatggatga acgaaataga cagatcgctg
     5221 agataggtgc ctcactgatt aagcattggt aactgtcaga ccaagtttac tcatatatac
     5281 tttagattga tttaaaactt catttttaat ttaaaaggat ctaggtgaag atcctttttg
     5341 ataatctcat gaccaaaatc ccttaacgtg agttttcgtt ccactgagcg tcagaccccg
     5401 tagaaaagat caaaggatct tcttgagatc ctttttttct gcgcgtaatc tgctgcttgc
     5461 aaacaaaaaa accaccgcta ccagcggtgg tttgtttgcc ggatcaagag ctaccaactc
     5521 tttttccgaa ggtaactggc ttcagcagag cgcagatacc aaatactgtt cttctagtgt
     5581 agccgtagtt aggccaccac ttcaagaact ctgtagcacc gcctacatac ctcgctctgc
     5641 taatcctgtt accagtggct gctgccagtg gcgataagtc gtgtcttacc gggttggact
     5701 caagacgata gttaccggat aaggcgcagc ggtcgggctg aacggggggt tcgtgcacac
     5761 agcccagctt ggagcgaacg acctacaccg aactgagata cctacagcgt gagctatgag
     5821 aaagcgccac gcttcccgaa gggagaaagg cggacaggta tccggtaagc ggcagggtcg
     5881 gaacaggaga gcgcacgagg gagcttccag ggggaaacgc ctggtatctt tatagtcctg
     5941 tcgggtttcg ccacctctga cttgagcgtc gatttttgtg atgctcgtca ggggggcgga
     6001 gcctatggaa aaacgccagc aacgcggcct ttttacggtt cctggccttt tgctggcctt
     6061 ttgctcacat gt
//
