>Addgene plasmid #114469 | pAAV-CaMKIIa-mCherry | depositor full sequence | sequence record 216067 | pAAV-CaMKIIa-mCherry sequence 6083 bps
CCTGCAGGCAGCTGCGCGCTCGCTCGCTCACTGAGGCCGCCCGGGCAAAGCCCGGGCGTCGGGCGACCTT
TGGTCGCCCGGCCTCAGTGAGCGAGCGAGCGCGCAGAGAGGGAGTGGCCAACTCCATCACTAGGGGTTCC
TGCGGCCGCACGCGTTTAACATTATGGCCTTAGGTCACTTCATCTCCATGGGGTTCTTCTTCTGATTTTC
TAGAAAATGAGATGGGGGTGCAGAGAGCTTCCTCAGTGACCTGCCCAGGGTCACATCAGAAATGTCAGAG
CTAGAACTTGAACTCAGATTACTAATCTTAAATTCCATGCCTTGGGGGCATGCAAGTACGATATACAGAA
GGAGTGAACTCATTAGGGCAGATGACCAATGAGTTTAGGAAAGAAGAGTCCAGGGCAGGGTACATCTACA
CCACCCGCCCAGCCCTGGGTGAGTCCAGCCACGTTCACCTCATTATAGTTGCCTCTCTCCAGTCCTACCT
TGACGGGAAGCACAAGCAGAAACTGGGACAGGAGCCCCAGGAGACCAAATCTTCATGGTCCCTCTGGGAG
GATGGGTGGGGAGAGCTGTGGCAGAGGCCTCAGGAGGGGCCCTGCTGCTCAGTGGTGACAGATAGGGGTG
AGAAAGCAGACAGAGTCATTCCGTCAGCATTCTGGGTCTGTTTGGTACTTCTTCTCACGCTAAGGTGGCG
GTGTGATATGCACAATGGCTAAAAAGCAGGGAGAGCTGGAAAGAAACAAGGACAGAGACAGAGGCCAAGT
CAACCAGACCAATTCCCAGAGGAAGCAAAGAAACCATTACAGAGACTACAAGGGGGAAGGGAAGGAGAGA
TGAATTAGCTTCCCCTGTAAACCTTAGAACCCAGCTGTTGCCAGGGCAACGGGGCAATACCTGTCTCTTC
AGAGGAGATGAAGTTGCCAGGGTAACTACATCCTGTCTTTCTCAAGGACCATCCCAGAATGTGGCACCCA
CTAGCCGTTACCATAGCAACTGCCTCTTTGCCCCACTTAATCCCATCCCGTCTGTTAAAAGGGCCCTATA
GTTGGAGGTGGGGGAGGTAGGAAGAGCGATGATCACTTGTGGACTAAGTTTGTTCGCATCCCCTTCTCCA
ACCCCCTCAGTACATCACCCTGGGGGAACAGGGTCCACTTGCTCCTGGGCCCACACAGTCCTGCAGTATT
GTGTATATAAGGCCAGGGCAAAGAGGAGCAGGTTTTAAAGTGAAAGGCAGGCAGGTGTTGGGGAGGCAGT
TACCGGGGCAACGGGAACAGGGCGTTTCGGAGGTGGTTGCCATGGGGACCTGGATGCTGACGAAGGCTCG
CGAGGCTGTGAGCAGCCACAGTGCCCTGCTCAGAAGCCCCAAGCTCGTCAGTCAAGCCGGTTCTCCGTTT
GCACTCAGGAGCACGGGCAGGCGAGTGGCCCCTAGTTCTGGGGGCAGCTCTAGAGCGGTACCGGATCCGC
CACCATGGTGAGCAAGGGCGAGGAGGATAACATGGCCATCATCAAGGAGTTCATGCGCTTCAAGGTGCAC
ATGGAGGGCTCCGTGAACGGCCACGAGTTCGAGATCGAGGGCGAGGGCGAGGGCCGCCCCTACGAGGGCA
CCCAGACCGCCAAGCTGAAGGTGACCAAGGGTGGCCCCCTGCCCTTCGCCTGGGACATCCTGTCCCCTCA
GTTCATGTACGGCTCCAAGGCCTACGTGAAGCACCCCGCCGACATCCCCGACTACTTGAAGCTGTCCTTC
CCCGAGGGCTTCAAGTGGGAGCGCGTGATGAACTTCGAGGACGGCGGCGTGGTGACCGTGACCCAGGACT
CCTCCCTGCAGGACGGCGAGTTCATCTACAAGGTGAAGCTGCGCGGCACCAACTTCCCCTCCGACGGCCC
CGTAATGCAGAAGAAGACCATGGGCTGGGAGGCCTCCTCCGAGCGGATGTACCCCGAGGACGGCGCCCTG
AAGGGCGAGATCAAGCAGAGGCTGAAGCTGAAGGACGGCGGCCACTACGACGCTGAGGTCAAGACCACCT
ACAAGGCCAAGAAGCCCGTGCAGCTGCCCGGCGCCTACAACGTCAACATCAAGTTGGACATCACCTCCCA
CAACGAGGACTACACCATCGTGGAACAGTACGAACGCGCCGAGGGCCGCCACTCCACCGGCGGCATGGAC
GAGCTGTACAAGTAAGAATTCGATATCAAGCTTATCGATAATCAACCTCTGGATTACAAAATTTGTGAAA
GATTGACTGGTATTCTTAACTATGTTGCTCCTTTTACGCTATGTGGATACGCTGCTTTAATGCCTTTGTA
TCATGCTATTGCTTCCCGTATGGCTTTCATTTTCTCCTCCTTGTATAAATCCTGGTTGCTGTCTCTTTAT
GAGGAGTTGTGGCCCGTTGTCAGGCAACGTGGCGTGGTGTGCACTGTGTTTGCTGACGCAACCCCCACTG
GTTGGGGAATTGCCACCACCTGTCAGCTCCTTTCCGGAACTTTCGCTTTCCCCCTCCCTATTGCCACGGC
GGAACTCATCGCCGCCTGCCTTGCCCGCTGCTGGACAGGGGCTCGGCTGTTGGGCACTGACAATTCCGTG
GTGTTGTCGGGGAAATCATCGTCCTTTCCTTGGCTGCTCGCCTATGTTGCCACCTGGATTCTGCGCGGGA
CGTCCTTCTGCTACGTCCCTTCGGCCCTCAATCCAGCGGACCTTCCTTCCCGCGGCCTGCTGCCGGCTCT
GCGGCCTCTTCCGCGTCTTCGCCTTCGCCCTCAGACGAGTCGGATCTCCCTTTGGGCCGCCTCCCCGCAT
CGATACCGAGCGCTGCTCGAGAGATCTACGGGTGGCATCCCTGTGACCCCTCCCCAGTGCCTCTCCTGGC
CCTGGAAGTTGCCACTCCAGTGCCCACCAGCCTTGTCCTAATAAAATTAAGTTGCATCATTTTGTCTGAC
TAGGTGTCCTTCTATAATATTATGGGGTGGAGGGGGGTGGTATGGAGCAAGGGGCAAGTTGGGAAGACAA
CCTGTAGGGCCTGCGGGGTCTATTGGGAACCAAGCTGGAGTGCAGTGGCACAATCTTGGCTCACTGCAAT
CTCCGCCTCCTGGGTTCAAGCGATTCTCCTGCCTCAGCCTCCCGAGTTGTTGGGATTCCAGGCATGCATG
ACCAGGCTCAGCTAATTTTTGTTTTTTTGGTAGAGACGGGGTTTCACCATATTGGCCAGGCTGGTCTCCA
ACTCCTAATCTCAGGTGATCTACCCACCTTGGCCTCCCAAATTGCTGGGATTACAGGCGTGAACCACTGC
TCCCTTCCCTGTCCTTCTGATTTTGTAGGTAACCACGTGCGGACCGAGCGGCCGCAGGAACCCCTAGTGA
TGGAGTTGGCCACTCCCTCTCTGCGCGCTCGCTCGCTCACTGAGGCCGGGCGACCAAAGGTCGCCCGACG
CCCGGGCTTTGCCCGGGCGGCCTCAGTGAGCGAGCGAGCGCGCAGCTGCCTGCAGGGGCGCCTGATGCGG
TATTTTCTCCTTACGCATCTGTGCGGTATTTCACACCGCATA
[142 nt withheld, positions 3543-3684]
C
[141 nt withheld, positions 3686-3826]
CCTTTGACGTTGGAGTCCACGTTCTTTAATAGTGGACTCTTGTTCCAAACTGGAACAACACTCAACCCTA
TCTCGGGCTATTCTTTTGATTTATAAGGGATTTTGCCGATTTCGGCCTATTGGTTAAAAAATGAGCTGAT
TTAACAAAAATTTAACGCGAATTTTAACAAAATATTAACGTTTACAATTTTATGGTGCACTCTCAGTACA
ATCTGCTCTGATGCCGCATAGTTAAGCCAGCCCCGACACCCGCCAACACCCGCTGACGCGCCCTGACGGG
CTTGTCTGCTCCCGGCATCCGCTTACAGACAAGCTGTGACCGTCTCCGGGAGCTGCATGTGTCAGAGGTT
TTCACCGTCATCACCGAAACGCGCGAGACGAAAGGGCCTCGTGATACGCCTATTTTTATAGGTTAATGTC
ATGATAATAATGGTTTCTTAGACGTCAGGTGGCACTTTTCGGGGAAATGTGCGCGGAACCCCTATTTGTT
TATTTTTCTAAATACATTCAAATATGTATCCGCTCATGAGACAATAACCCTGATAAATGCTTCAATAATA
TTGAAAAAGGAAGAGTATGAGTATTCAACATTTCCGTGTCGCCCTTATTCCCTTTTTTGCGGCATTTTGC
CTTCCTGTTTTTGCTCACCCAGAAACGCTGGTGAAAGTAAAAGATGCTGAAGATCAGTTGGGTGCACGAG
TGGGTTACATCGAACTGGATCTCAACAGCGGTAAGATCCTTGAGAGTTTTCGCCCCGAAGAACGTTTTCC
AATGATGAGCACTTTTAAAGTTCTGCTATGTGGCGCGGTATTATCCCGTATTGACGCCGGGCAAGAGCAA
CTCGGTCGCCGCATACACTATTCTCAGAATGACTTGGTTGAGTACTCACCAGTCACAGAAAAGCATCTTA
CGGATGGCATGACAGTAAGAGAATTATGCAGTGCTGCCATAACCATGAGTGATAACACTGCGGCCAACTT
ACTTCTGACAACGATCGGAGGACCGAAGGAGCTAACCGCTTTTTTGCACAACATGGGGGATCATGTAACT
CGCCTTGATCGTTGGGAACCGGAGCTGAATGAAGCCATACCAAACGACGAGCGTGACACCACGATGCCTG
TAGCAATGGCAACAACGTTGCGCAAACTATTAACTGGCGAACTACTTACTCTAGCTTCCCGGCAACAATT
AATAGACTGGATGGAGGCGGATAAAGTTGCAGGACCACTTCTGCGCTCGGCCCTTCCGGCTGGCTGGTTT
ATTGCTGATAAATCTGGAGCCGGTGAGCGTGGGTCTCGCGGTATCATTGCAGCACTGGGGCCAGATGGTA
AGCCCTCCCGTATCGTAGTTATCTACACGACGGGGAGTCAGGCAACTATGGATGAACGAAATAGACAGAT
CGCTGAGATAGGTGCCTCACTGATTAAGCATTGGTAACTGTCAGACCAAGTTTACTCATATATACTTTAG
ATTGATTTAAAACTTCATTTTTAATTTAAAAGGATCTAGGTGAAGATCCTTTTTGATAATCTCATGACCA
AAATCCCTTAACGTGAGTTTTCGTTCCACTGAGCGTCAGACCCCGTAGAAAAGATCAAAGGATCTTCTTG
AGATCCTTTTTTTCTGCGCGTAATCTGCTGCTTGCAAACAAAAAAACCACCGCTACCAGCGGTGGTTTGT
TTGCCGGATCAAGAGCTACCAACTCTTTTTCCGAAGGTAACTGGCTTCAGCAGAGCGCAGATACCAAATA
CTGTCCTTCTAGTGTAGCCGTAGTTAGGCCACCACTTCAAGAACTCTGTAGCACCGCCTACATACCTCGC
TCTGCTAATCCTGTTACCAGTGGCTGCTGCCAGTGGCGATAAGTCGTGTCTTACCGGGTTGGACTCAAGA
CGATAGTTACCGGATAAGGCGCAGCGGTCGGGCTGAACGGGGGGTTCGTGCACACAGCCCAGCTTGGAGC
GAACGACCTACACCGAACTGAGATACCTACAGCGTGAGCTATGAGAAAGCGCCACGCTTCCCGAAGGGAG
AAAGGCGGACAGGTATCCGGTAAGCGGCAGGGTCGGAACAGGAGAGCGCACGAGGGAGCTTCCAGGGGGA
AACGCCTGGTATCTTTATAGTCCTGTCGGGTTTCGCCACCTCTGACTTGAGCGTCGATTTTTGTGATGCT
CGTCAGGGGGGCGGAGCCTATGGAAAAACGCCAGCAACGCGGCCTTTTTACGGTTCCTGGCCTTTTGCTG
GCCTTTTGCTCACATGT
Features (pLannotate 1.2.2; 14 found; start..end, strand, type, name):
      1..141     -  repeat_region  AAV2 ITR: inverted terminal repeat of adeno-associated virus serotype 2 inverted
    160..1448    +  promoter       CaMKII promoter: promoter for the mouse calcium/calmodulin-dependent kinase II α subunit
   1475..2182    +  CDS            mCherry: mCherry is a basic (constitutively fluorescent) red fluorescent protein published in 2004, derived from Discosoma sp.. It is reported to be a very rapidly-maturing monomer with low acid sensitivity.
   2186..2210    +  misc_feature   MCS (fragment): pBluescript multiple cloning site
   2210..2798    +  misc_feature   WPRE: woodchuck hepatitis virus posttranscriptional regulatory element
   2830..3306    +  polyA_signal   hGH poly(A) signal: human growth hormone polyadenylation signal
   3346..3486    +  repeat_region  AAV2 ITR: inverted terminal repeat of adeno-associated virus serotype 2 inverted
   3491..3542    -  misc_feature   bom (fragment): basis of mobility region from pBR322
   3561..3941    +  rep_origin     M13 ori (sequence partly withheld): M13 bacteriophage origin of replication; arrow indicates direction of (+) strand synthesis
   4017..4066    -  misc_feature   bom (fragment): basis of mobility region from pBR322
   4168..4203    -  CDS            rop (fragment): Rop protein, which maintains plasmids at low copy number; rop
   4298..4402    +  promoter       AmpR promoter: bla
   4403..5263    +  CDS            AmpR: β-lactamase; bla; confers resistance to ampicillin, carbenicillin, and related antibiotics
   5434..6022    +  rep_origin     ori: high-copy-number ColE1/pMB1/pBR322/pUC origin of replication
