[The description below was written by a language model from this plasmid's Addgene catalogue record, the feature table of its GenBank file and pLannotate feature annotations shown in this document.]
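Description:
pAAV-CaMKIIa-mCherry is an adeno-associated virus transfer plasmid of about 6.1 kb, built on a Stratagene-derived AAV backbone and catalogued simply as an mCherry control. In bacteria it is maintained by a high-copy ColE1/pUC-type origin and selected with ampicillin through the bla (AmpR) gene and its own promoter. An f1/M13 phage origin is also present in the backbone. The record lists a recombination-deficient growth strain, a common choice for plasmids carrying repeat-rich ITRs.

The payload lies between two AAV2 inverted terminal repeats, which are the cis elements needed for replication and packaging of the intervening DNA into AAV capsids when Rep, Cap and helper functions are provided in trans. Within the ITRs, the promoter of the mouse calcium/calmodulin-dependent kinase II alpha subunit drives a mammalian codon-optimized mCherry coding sequence (711 bp, cloned between BamHI and EcoRI) preceded by a Kozak consensus. Downstream, a WPRE enhances transcript stability and expression, and the human growth hormone polyadenylation signal terminates the message. No recombinase sites, tags or fusion partners are annotated, so expression is constitutive wherever the promoter is active. The short Factor Xa site annotated on the reverse strand inside the WPRE is probably a chance sequence match.

The two sequence records differ by 11 bp (6,072 versus 6,083), which corresponds to a shorter "alternate" 5′ ITR in one of them; otherwise they agree in layout. The CaMKIIa promoter is generally used to bias expression toward excitatory neurons. The construct therefore serves as a fluorophore-only control, presumably alongside vectors expressing functional proteins from the same promoter, though the record does not name them. The record notes viral preparations in several capsid serotypes.
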