Addgene plasmid #114469: pAAV-CaMKIIa-mCherry
Purpose: mCherry Control
Depositing lab: Karl Deisseroth.
Backbone
  Vector backbone: AAV
  Backbone manufacturer: Stratagene
  Backbone size w/o insert (bp): 5372
  Vector type: AAV
Growth in bacteria
  Bacterial resistance: Ampicillin, 100 μg/mL
  Growth temperature: 37°C
  Growth strain: NEB Stable
  Copy number: High Copy
Gene/Insert
  Gene/Insert name: mCherry
  Insert size (bp): 711
  Promoter: CaMKIIa
  Cloning method: Restriction Enzyme; 5′ cloning site BamHI (not destroyed); 3′ cloning site EcoRI (not destroyed)
  Sequencing primers: 5′ CTGGATGCTGACGAAGGCTCG; 3′ GAATACCAGTCAATCTTTCAC
Terms and licenses: Academic/Nonprofit Terms; Industry Terms: Not Available to Industry
How to cite: pAAV-CaMKIIa-mCherry was a gift from Karl Deisseroth (Addgene plasmid # 114469 ; http://n2t.net/addgene:114469 ; RRID:Addgene_114469) For viral preps, please replace (Addgene plasmid # 114469) in the above sentence with: (Addgene viral prep # 114469-AAV1), (Addgene viral prep # 114469-AAV2), (Addgene viral prep # 114469-AAV5), (Addgene viral prep # 114469-AAV8), (Addgene viral prep # 114469-AAV9), (Addgene viral prep # 114469-AAVrg), or (Addgene viral prep # 114469-PHPeB)
